>Addgene plasmid #206229 | mc2 blast hPGK | addgene full sequence | sequence record 406218 | Addgene NGS Result
GACGGATCGGGAGATCTCCCGATCCCCTATGGTGCACTCTCAGTACAATCTGCTCTGATGCCGCATAGTT
AAGCCAGTATCTGCTCCCTGCTTGTGTGTTGGAGGTCGCTGAGTAGTGCGCGAGCAAAATTTAAGCTACA
ACAAGGCAAGGCTTGACCGACAATTGCATGAAGAATCTGCTTAGGGTTAGGCGTTTTGCGCTGCTTCGCG
ATGTACGGGCCAGATATACGCGTTTGCGCCTTTTCCAAGGCAGCCCTGGGTTTGCGCAGGGACGCGGCTG
CTCTGGGCGTGGTTCCGGGAAACGCAGCGGCGCCGACCCTGGGTCTCGCACATTCTTCACGTCCGTTCGC
AGCGTCACCCGGATCTTCGCCGCTACCCTTGTGGGCCCCCCGGCGACGCTTCCTGCTCCGCCCCTAAGTC
GGGAAGGTTCCTTGCGGTTCGCGGCGTGCCGGACGTGACAAACGGAAGCCGCACGTCTTACTAGTACCCT
CGCAGACGGACAGCGCCAGGGAGCAATGGCAGCGCGCCGACCGCGATGGGCTGTGGCCAATAGCGGCTGC
TCAGCAGGGCGCGCCGAGAGCAGCGGCCGGGAAGGGGCGGTGCGGGAGGCGGGGTGTGGGGCGGTAGTGT
GGGCCCTGTTCCTGCCCGCGCGGTGTTCCGCATTCTGCAAGCCTCCGGAGCGCACGTCGGCAGTCGGCTC
CCTCGTTGACCGAATCACCGACCTCTCTCCCCAGGCTAGCGTTTAAACTTAAGCTTGGTACCGAGCTCGG
ATCCACTAGTCCAGTGTGGTGGAATTCAAAGTGCTGAGATTACAGGCGTGAGCCACCACCCCCGGCCCAC
TTTTTGTAAAGGTACGTACTAATGACTTTTTTTTTATACTTCAGGGAGACGGTTGTGTACGTCTCGGTAA
GAAGCAAGGAAAAGAATTAGGCTCGGCACGGTAGCTCACACCTGTAATCCCAGCACTCGAGTCTAGAGGG
CCCGTTTAAACCCGCTGATCAGCCTCGACTGTGCCTTCTAGTTGCCAGCCATCTGTTGTTTGCCCCTCCC
CCGTGCCTTCCTTGACCCTGGAAGGTGCCACTCCCACTGTCCTTTCCTAATAAAATGAGGAAATTGCATC
GCATTGTCTGAGTAGGTGTCATTCTATTCTGGGGGGTGGGGTGGGGCAGGACAGCAAGGGGGAGGATTGG
GAAGACAATAGCAGGCATGCTGGGGATGCGGTGGGCTCTATGGCTTCTGAGGCGGAAAGAACCAGCTGGG
GCTCTAGGGGGTATCCCC
[124 nt withheld, positions 1279-1402]
C
[91 nt withheld, positions 1404-1494]
A
[49 nt withheld, positions 1496-1544]
CCTTTGACGTTGGAGTCCACGTTCTTT
[37 nt withheld, positions 1572-1608]
ACCCTATCTCGGTCTATTCTTTTGATTTATAAGGGATTTTGCCGATTTCGGCCTATTGGTTAAAAAATGA
GCTGATTTAACAAAAATTTAACGCGAATTAATTCTGTGGAATGTGTGTCAGTTAGGGTGTGGAAAGTCCC
CAGGCTCCCCAGCAGGCAGAAGTATGCAAAGCATGCATCTCAATTAGTCAGCAACCAGGTGTGGAAAGTC
CCCAGGCTCCCCAGCAGGCAGAAGTATGCAAAGCATGCATCTCAATTAGTCAGCAACCATAGTCCCGCCC
CTAACTCCGCCCATCCCGCCCCTAACTCCGCCCAGTTCCGCCCATTCTCCGCCCCATGGCTGACTAATTT
TTTTTATTTATGCAGAGGCCGAGGCCGCCTCTGCCTCTGAGCTATTCCAGAAGTAGTGAGGAGGCTTTTT
TGGAGGCCTAGGCTTTTGCAAAAAGCTCCCGGGACCGGTGCCACCATGGCCAAGCCTTTGTCTCAAGAAG
AATCCACCCTCATTGAAAGAGCAACGGCTACAATCAACAGCATCCCCATCTCTGAAGACTACAGCGTCGC
CAGCGCAGCTCTCTCTAGCGACGGCCGCATCTTCACTGGTGTCAATGTATATCATTTTACTGGGGGACCT
TGTGCAGAACTCGTGGTGCTGGGCACTGCTGCTGCTGCGGCAGCTGGCAACCTGACTTGTATCGTCGCGA
TCGGAAATGAGAACAGGGGCATCTTGAGCCCCTGCGGACGGTGCCGACAGGTGCTTCTCGATCTGCATCC
TGGGATCAAAGCCATAGTGAAGGACAGTGATGGACAGCCGACGGCAGTTGGGATTCGTGAATTGCTGCCC
TCTGGTTATGTGTGGGAGGGCTAATTCGAAATGACCGACCAAGCGACGCCCAACCTGCCATCACGAGATT
TCGATTCCACCGCCGCCTTCTATGAAAGGTTGGGCTTCGGAATCGTTTTCCGGGACGCCGGCTGGATGAT
CCTCCAGCGCGGGGATCTCATGCTGGAGTTCTTCGCCCACCCCAACTTGTTTATTGCAGCTTATAATGGT
TACAAATAAAGCAATAGCATCACAAATTTCACAAATAAAGCATTTTTTTCACTGCATTCTAGTTGTGGTT
TGTCCAAACTCATCAATGTATCTTATCATGTCTGTATACCGTCGACCTCTAGCTAGAGCTTGGCGTAATC
ATGGTCATAGCTGTTTCCTGTGTGAAATTGTTATCCGCTCACAATTCCACACAACATACGAGCCGGAAGC
ATAAAGTGTAAAGCCTGGGGTGCCTAATGAGTGAGCTAACTCACATTAATTGCGTTGCGCTCACTGCCCG
CTTTCCAGTCGGGAAACCTGTCGTGCCAGCTGCATTAATGAATCGGCCAACGCGCGGGGAGAGGCGGTTT
GCGTATTGGGCGCTCTTCCGCTTCCTCGCTCACTGACTCGCTGCGCTCGGTCGTTCGGCTGCGGCGAGCG
GTATCAGCTCACTCAAAGGCGGTAATACGGTTATCCACAGAATCAGGGGATAACGCAGGAAAGAACATGT
GAGCAAAAGGCCAGCAAAAGGCCAGGAACCGTAAAAAGGCCGCGTTGCTGGCGTTTTTCCATAGGCTCCG
CCCCCCTGACGAGCATCACAAAAATCGACGCTCAAGTCAGAGGTGGCGAAACCCGACAGGACTATAAAGA
TACCAGGCGTTTCCCCCTGGAAGCTCCCTCGTGCGCTCTCCTGTTCCGACCCTGCCGCTTACCGGATACC
TGTCCGCCTTTCTCCCTTCGGGAAGCGTGGCGCTTTCTCATAGCTCACGCTGTAGGTATCTCAGTTCGGT
GTAGGTCGTTCGCTCCAAGCTGGGCTGTGTGCACGAACCCCCCGTTCAGCCCGACCGCTGCGCCTTATCC
GGTAACTATCGTCTTGAGTCCAACCCGGTAAGACACGACTTATCGCCACTGGCAGCAGCCACTGGTAACA
GGATTAGCAGAGCGAGGTATGTAGGCGGTGCTACAGAGTTCTTGAAGTGGTGGCCTAACTACGGCTACAC
TAGAAGAACAGTATTTGGTATCTGCGCTCTGCTGAAGCCAGTTACCTTCGGAAAAAGAGTTGGTAGCTCT
TGATCCGGCAAACAAACCACCGCTGGTAGCGGTGGTTTTTTTGTTTGCAAGCAGCAGATTACGCGCAGAA
AAAAAGGATCTCAAGAAGATCCTTTGATCTTTTCTACGGGGTCTGACGCTCAGTGGAACGAAAACTCACG
TTAAGGGATTTTGGTCATGAGATTATCAAAAAGGATCTTCACCTAGATCCTTTTAAATTAAAAATGAAGT
TTTAAATCAATCTAAAGTATATATGAGTAAACTTGGTCTGACAGTTACCAATGCTTAATCAGTGAGGCAC
CTATCTCAGCGATCTGTCTATTTCGTTCATCCATAGTTGCCTGACTCCCCGTCGTGTAGATAACTACGAT
ACGGGAGGGCTTACCATCTGGCCCCAGTGCTGCAATGATACCGCGAGACCCACGCTCACCGGCTCCAGAT
TTATCAGCAATAAACCAGCCAGCCGGAAGGGCCGAGCGCAGAAGTGGTCCTGCAACTTTATCCGCCTCCA
TCCAGTCTATTAATTGTTGCCGGGAAGCTAGAGTAAGTAGTTCGCCAGTTAATAGTTTGCGCAACGTTGT
TGCCATTGCTACAGGCATCGTGGTGTCACGCTCGTCGTTTGGTATGGCTTCATTCAGCTCCGGTTCCCAA
CGATCAAGGCGAGTTACATGATCCCCCATGTTGTGCAAAAAAGCGGTTAGCTCCTTCGGTCCTCCGATCG
TTGTCAGAAGTAAGTTGGCCGCAGTGTTATCACTCATGGTTATGGCAGCACTGCATAATTCTCTTACTGT
CATGCCATCCGTAAGATGCTTTTCTGTGACTGGTGAGTACTCAACCAAGTCATTCTGAGAATAGTGTATG
CGGCGACCGAGTTGCTCTTGCCCGGCGTCAATACGGGATAATACCGCGCCACATAGCAGAACTTTAAAAG
TGCTCATCATTGGAAAACGTTCTTCGGGGCGAAAACTCTCAAGGATCTTACCGCTGTTGAGATCCAGTTC
GATGTAACCCACTCGTGCACCCAACTGATCTTCAGCATCTTTTACTTTCACCAGCGTTTCTGGGTGAGCA
AAAACAGGAAGGCAAAATGCCGCAAAAAAGGGAATAAGGGCGACACGGAAATGTTGAATACTCATACTCT
TCCTTTTTCAATATTATTGAAGCATTTATCAGGGTTATTGTCTCATGAGCGGATACATATTTGAATGTAT
TTAGAAAAATAAACAAATAGGGGTTCCGCGCACATTTCCCCGAAAAGTGCCACCTGACGTC
Features (pLannotate 1.2.2; 17 found; start..end, strand, type, name):
     28..80      -  misc_feature   bom (fragment): basis of mobility region from pBR322
    234..734     +  promoter       hPGK promoter: human phosphoglycerate kinase 1 promoter
    949..965     -  CDS            GFP11x7 (fragment): seven tandem copies of the 11th β-strand of superfolder GFP each GFP11 associates with GFP(1-10), consisting of the first 10 β-strands, to reconstitute fluorescent GFP (Kamiyama et al., 2016)
   1009..1233    +  polyA_signal   bGH poly(A) signal: bovine growth hormone polyadenylation signal
   1237..1258    +  promoter       SV40 promoter (fragment): SV40 enhancer and early promoter
   1279..1707    +  rep_origin     f1 ori (sequence partly withheld): f1 bacteriophage origin of replication; arrow indicates direction of (+) strand synthesis
   1721..2050    +  promoter       SV40 promoter: SV40 enhancer and early promoter
   2074..2472    +  CDS            BSD: blasticidin S deaminase; Aspergillus terreus BSD; confers resistance to blasticidin
   2479..2637    +  CDS            ble (fragment): BLE_KLEPN - Experimental evidence at protein level: Swiss-Prot protein existence level 1. Binding protein with a strong affinity to the bleomycin family of antibiotics. Binds to CL990; an antimitotic-antibiotic compound. From Klebsiella pneumoniae.
   2632..2753    +  polyA_signal   SV40 poly(A) signal: SV40 polyadenylation signal
   2826..2842    -  protein_bind   lac operator: The lac repressor binds to the lac operator to inhibit transcription in E. coli. This inhibition can be relieved by adding lactose or isopropyl-β-D-thiogalactopyranoside (IPTG). lac repressor encoded by lacI
   2850..2880    -  promoter       lac promoter: promoter for the E. coli lac operon
   2895..2916    -  protein_bind   CAP binding site: CAP binding activates transcription in the presence of cAMP. E. coli catabolite activator protein
   2929..3021    -  CDS            lacI (fragment): lac repressor; lacI; The lac repressor binds to the lac operator to inhibit transcription in E. coli. This inhibition can be relieved by adding lactose or isopropyl-β-D-thiogalactopyranoside (IPTG).
   3204..3792    -  rep_origin     ori: high-copy-number ColE1/pMB1/pBR322/pUC origin of replication
   3963..4823    -  CDS            AmpR: β-lactamase; bla; confers resistance to ampicillin, carbenicillin, and related antibiotics
   4824..4928    -  promoter       AmpR promoter: bla
