[The description below was written by a language model from this plasmid's Addgene catalogue record and pLannotate feature annotations shown in this document.]
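Description:
mc2 blast hPGK is an empty mammalian expression backbone of about 5 kb for overexpressing circular RNAs. It derives from the pcDNA3.1(+) CircRNA Mini Vector. It is propagated in E. coli as a high-copy plasmid through a ColE1/pUC-type origin with ampicillin selection (AmpR under its own bla promoter), and it also carries an f1 phage origin. For selection in mammalian cells, the neomycin resistance gene of the parent was replaced with a blasticidin S deaminase (BSD) gene, which is driven by the SV40 enhancer/early promoter and followed by an SV40 poly(A) signal.

In the expression cassette, the parental CMV enhancer/promoter has been swapped for the human PGK promoter, and transcripts terminate at the bGH polyadenylation signal. According to the depositor, the region between these elements holds partial ZKSCAN1 intron 1 and intron 3 sequences on an EcoRI–XhoI fragment, separated by a pair of BsmBI sites. The automated feature table does not annotate these introns. Exon sequence to be circularised is cloned into the BsmBI sites. BsmBI is a type IIS enzyme, which fits the scarless insertion described for this toolkit. The flanking intronic sequences then promote back-splicing of the insert into a circular RNA. Alternatively, removing the EcoRI–XhoI intron fragment and using the surrounding polylinker sites turns the plasmid into a conventional cDNA expression vector.

Several short annotations appear to be backbone remnants or chance matches rather than functional parts: the GFP11, ble, lacI and bom fragments, the lac promoter/operator elements and a partial SV40 promoter. The plasmid belongs to a series that offers different promoters and selection markers.
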