Addgene plasmid #206229: mc2 blast hPGK
Purpose: (Empty Backbone) For expressing cloned exons as circular RNA. Alternatively, for expressing cDNA (if the EcoRI-XhoI restriction fragment is also removed).
Depositing lab: Simon Conn & Brett Stringer. Depositing organization: Flinders University. Publication: Versatile toolkit for highly-efficient and scarless overexpression of circular RNAs. Stringer BW, Gabryelska M, Marri S, Clark L, Lin H, Gantley L, Liu R, Wilusz JE, Conn VM, Conn SJ. bioRxiv. 2023 Nov 22:2023.11.21.568171. doi: 10.1101/2023.11.21.568171. Preprint. PubMed 38045421.
Backbone
  Vector backbone: pcDNA3.1(+) CircRNA Mini Vector
  Backbone manufacturer: Addgene ID 60648
  Vector type: Mammalian Expression, Synthetic Biology
  Selectable markers: Blasticidin
Growth in bacteria
  Bacterial resistance: Ampicillin, 100 μg/mL
  Growth temperature: 37°C
  Growth strain: DH5alpha
  Copy number: High Copy
Gene/Insert
  Gene/Insert name: None
Terms and licenses: Academic/Nonprofit Terms; Industry Terms: Not Available to Industry
Depositor comments: ZKSCAN1 intron 1 (partial) & ZKSCAN1 intron 3 (partial) separated by a pair of BsmBI restriction sites. 5' Cloning Site: EcoRI (not destroyed), 3' Cloning Site: XhoI (not destroyed). The mc2 and pF mc2 series of plasmids were designed and created by Dr Brett Stringer in the laboratory of Prof Simon Conn. They are based on the original circRNA mini vector design of Liang & Wilusz, 2014. The pair of BsmBI restriction sites is the cloning site for DNA specifying the RNA sequence to be circularised. For cloning cDNA, the 5' restriction site should be either NheI, BmtI, AflII, HindIII, Acc65I, KpnI, Eco53kI, SacI, BamHI, BstXI or EcoRI and the 3' restriction site should be either XhoI, PspXI or XbaI. The neoR gene of Addgene plasmid ID 60648 also was replaced with the blastR gene from Addgene plasmid ID 98293. The CMV enhancer/promoter of Addgene plasmid ID 60648 also was replaced with the hPGK promoter from Addgene plasmid ID 96923. Please visit https://doi.org/10.1101/2023.11.21.568171 for bioRxiv preprint.
How to cite: mc2 blast hPGK was a gift from Simon Conn & Brett Stringer (Addgene plasmid # 206229 ; http://n2t.net/addgene:206229 ; RRID:Addgene_206229)
